Addgene plasmid #202883: Salsa-BC42-P1D6
Purpose: Expression of barcoded reporter plasmid for PRESTO-Salsa; EGFP/BC42
Depositing lab: Noah Palm. Depositing organization: Yale University. Publication: Highly multiplexed bioactivity screening reveals human and microbiota metabolome-GPCRome interactions. Chen H, Rosen CE, Gonzalez-Hernandez JA, Song D, Potempa J, Ring AM, Palm NW. Cell. 2023 Jul 6;186(14):3095-3110.e19. doi: 10.1016/j.cell.2023.05.024. Epub 2023 Jun 14. PubMed 37321219.
Backbone
  Vector backbone: pCER206
  Vector type: Mammalian Expression
Growth in bacteria
  Bacterial resistance: Ampicillin, 100 μg/mL
  Growth temperature: 37°C
  Growth strain: DH5alpha
  Copy number: High Copy
Gene/Insert
  Gene/Insert name: EGFP/BC42
  Species: Synthetic
  Insert size (bp): 730
  Promoter: Tet Response Element (TRE)
  Cloning method: Restriction Enzyme; 5′ cloning site BsrGI (not destroyed); 3′ cloning site HindIII (not destroyed)
  Sequencing primers: 5′ Custom primer (GAAGCGCGATCACATGG)
Terms and licenses: Academic/Nonprofit Terms; Industry Terms: Not Available to Industry
How to cite: Salsa-BC42-P1D6 was a gift from Noah Palm (Addgene plasmid # 202883 ; http://n2t.net/addgene:202883 ; RRID:Addgene_202883)
