[The description below was written by a language model from this plasmid's Addgene catalogue record and pLannotate feature annotations shown in this document.]
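Description:
Salsa-BC42-P1D6 is a 5.1 kb mammalian expression plasmid built on the pCER206 backbone. It serves as one of the barcoded reporter constructs for PRESTO-Salsa, a highly multiplexed screening approach for GPCR bioactivity. It is propagated in E. coli as a high-copy plasmid through a ColE1/pUC-type origin and selected with ampicillin via the β-lactamase gene and its native promoter. No dedicated mammalian selection marker is annotated. The only related hits are short fragments of lacI, an aminoglycoside phosphotransferase and SV40 large T antigen, which appear to be backbone remnants rather than functional genes.

The payload is a synthetic insert of about 730 bp, EGFP/BC42, cloned between BsrGI and HindIII sites and driven by a tetracycline response element. The feature table suggests a bidirectional Tet-responsive arrangement. A central tetO array is flanked on one side by a TRE3G-type promoter fragment leading into the mammalian codon-optimised EGFP coding sequence. On the other side a minimal CMV promoter points in the opposite direction toward a polylinker fragment, a rabbit β-globin intron and a β-globin polyadenylation signal; no coding sequence is annotated in that second arm. An SV40 poly(A) signal lies just downstream of EGFP, although it is annotated on the opposite strand.

The barcode itself (BC42) is not annotated, but the cloning sites and insert size imply it lies in the short region just after the EGFP coding sequence, where it would be transcribed as part of the reporter mRNA. In use, a Tet-type transactivator acting on the TRE would induce the EGFP/barcode transcript. The record does not state how that transactivator is supplied or coupled to receptor activity. The unique barcode presumably allows the reporter outputs of many pooled constructs to be distinguished.
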