Features (pLannotate 1.2.2; 17 found; start..end, strand, type, name):
      2..55      +  CDS            lacI (fragment): lac repressor; lacI; The lac repressor binds to the lac operator to inhibit transcription in E. coli. This inhibition can be relieved by adding lactose or isopropyl-β-D-thiogalactopyranoside (IPTG).
    388..443     -  polyA_signal   β-globin poly(A) signal: rabbit β-globin polyadenylation signal (Gil and Proudfoot, 1987)
    518..640     -  CDS            HBB: HBB_COLGU - Experimental evidence at transcript level: Swiss-Prot protein existence level 2. Involved in oxygen transport from the lung to the various peripheral tissues. From Colobus guereza (Mantled guereza) (Eastern black-and-white colobus monkey).
    644..1216    -  intron         β-globin intron: intron from rabbit β-globin gene
   1312..1343    -  misc_feature   MCS (fragment): pUC18/19 multiple cloning site
   1437..1475    -  promoter       minimal CMV promoter: human cytomegalovirus (CMV) immediate early promoter
   1493..1708    -  protein_bind   tetracycline response element (fragment): contains seven copies of the tetracycline operator tetO tetracycline repressor TetR
   1708..1753    +  promoter       TRE3GV promoter (fragment): 3rd-generation Tet-responsive promoter that can be activated by binding of Tet-On® 3G, optimized for retroviral and lentiviral vectors
   1829..1856    +  misc_feature   MCS (fragment): pBluescript multiple cloning site
   1861..2580    +  CDS            EGFP: the original enhanced GFP (Yang et al., 1996) mammalian codon-optimized
   2591..2613    +  misc_feature   MCS (fragment): pBluescript multiple cloning site
   2627..2761    -  polyA_signal   SV40 poly(A) signal: SV40 polyadenylation signal
   2784..2867    -  CDS            large T antigen (fragment): large T antigen from SV40 (simian virus 40)
   2861..3091    -  CDS            str (fragment): STR_KLEPN - Protein inferred from homology: Swiss-Prot protein existence level 3. The aminoglycoside phosphotransferases achieve inactivation of their antibiotic substrates by phosphorylation. From Klebsiella pneumoniae.
   3210..3314    +  promoter       AmpR promoter: bla
   3315..4175    +  CDS            AmpR: β-lactamase; bla; confers resistance to ampicillin, carbenicillin, and related antibiotics
   4346..4934    +  rep_origin     ori: high-copy-number ColE1/pMB1/pBR322/pUC origin of replication
>Addgene plasmid #202883 | Salsa-BC42-P1D6 | addgene full sequence | sequence record 413425 | Addgene NGS Result
AGCGCCCAATACGCAAACCGCCTCTCCCCGCGCGTTGGCCGATTCATTAATGCAGTCGAGGGATCTCCAT
AAGAGAAGAGGGACAGCTATGACTGGGAGTAGTCAGGAGAGGAGGAAAAATCTGGCTAGTAAAACATGTA
AGGAAAATTTTAGGGATGTTAAAGAAAAAAATAACACAAAACAAAATATAAAAAAAATCTAACCTCAAGT
CAAGGCTTTTCTATGGAATAAGGAATGGACAGCAGGGGGCTGTTTCATATACTGATGACCTCTTTATAGC
CAACCTTTGTTCATGGCAGCCAGCATATGGGCATATGTTGCCAAACTCTAAACCAAATACTCATTCTGAT
GTTTTAAATGATTTGCCCTCCCATATGTCCTTCCGAGTGAGAGACACAAAAAATTCCAACACACTATTGC
AATGAAAATAAATTTCCTTTATTAGCCAGAAGTCAGATGCTCAAGGGGCTTCATGATGTCCCCATAATTT
TTGGCAGAGGGAAAAAGATCGATCTCAGTGGTATTTGTGAGCCAGGGCATTGGCCACACCAGCCACCACC
TTCTGATAGGCAGCCTGCACCTGAGGAGTGAATTCTTTGCCAAAATGATGAGACAGCACAACAACCAGCA
CGTTGCCCAGGAGCTGTAGGAAAGAGAAGAAGGCATGAACATGGTTAGCAGAGGGGCCCGGTTTGGACTC
AGAGTATTTTATCCTCATCTCAAACAGTGTATATCATTGTAACCATAAAGAGAAAGGCAGGATGATGACC
AGGGTGTAGTTGTTTCTACCAATAAGAATATTTCCACGCCAGCCAGAATTTATATGCAGAAATATTCTAC
CTTATCATTTAATTATAACAATTGTTCTCTAAAACTGTGCTGAAGTACAATATAATATACCCTGATTGCC
TTGAAAAAAAAGTGATTAGAGAAAGTACTTACAATCTGACAAATAAACAAAAGTGAATTTAAAAATTCGT
TACAAATGCAAGCTAAAGTTTAACGAAAAAGTTACAGAAAATGAAAAGAAAATAAGAGGAGACAATGGTT
GTCAACAGAGTAGAAAGTGAAAGAAACAAAATTATCATGAGGGTCCATGGTGATACAAGGGACATCTTCC
CATTCTAAACAACACCCTGAAAACTTTGCCCCCTCCATATAACATGAATTTTACAATAGCGAAAAAGAAA
GAACAATCAAGGGTCCCCAAACTCACCCTGAAGTTCTCAGCTCTAGAGATATCGTCGAGGCCGCGCTAGC
GTTTAAACTGTCGACCTTAATTAAGAGATCTGCTCGAGGCGCGTCAGCTGACTAGAGGATCCCCGGGTAC
CGAGCTCGAATTCGGGGCCGCGGAGGCTGGATCGGTCCCGGTGTCTTCTATGGAGGTCAAAACAGCGTGG
ATGGCGTCTCCAGGCGATCTGACGGTTCACTAAACGAGCTCTGCTTATATAGGCCTCCCACCGTACACGC
CTACCTCGACCCGGGTACCGAGCTCGACTTTCACTTTTCTCTATCACTGATAGGGAGTGGTAAACTCGAC
TTTCACTTTTCTCTATCACTGATAGGGAGTGGTAAACTCGACTTTCACTTTTCTCTATCACTGATAGGGA
GTGGTAAACTCGACTTTCACTTTTCTCTATCACTGATAGGGAGTGGTAAACTCGACTTTCACTTTTCTCT
ATCACTGATAGGGAGTGGTAAACTCGACCTATATAAGCAGAGCTCGTTTAGTGAACCGTCAGATCGCCTG
GAGACGCCATCCACGCTGTTTTGACCTCCATAGAAGACACCGGGACCGATCCAGCCTCCGCGGCCCCGAA
TTCCTGCAGCGGCCGCTCTAGAACTAGTGGATCCCCGCGGATGGTGAGCAAGGGCGAGGAGCTGTTCACC
GGGGTGGTGCCCATCCTGGTCGAGCTGGACGGCGACGTAAACGGCCACAAGTTCAGCGTGTCCGGCGAGG
GCGAGGGCGATGCCACCTACGGCAAGCTGACCCTGAAGTTCATCTGCACCACCGGCAAGCTGCCCGTGCC
CTGGCCCACCCTCGTGACCACCCTGACCTACGGCGTGCAGTGCTTCAGCCGCTACCCCGACCACATGAAG
CAGCACGACTTCTTCAAGTCCGCCATGCCCGAAGGCTACGTCCAGGAGCGCACCATCTTCTTCAAGGACG
ACGGCAACTACAAGACCCGCGCCGAGGTGAAGTTCGAGGGCGACACCCTGGTGAACCGCATCGAGCTGAA
GGGCATCGACTTCAAGGAGGACGGCAACATCCTGGGGCACAAGCTGGAGTACAACTACAACAGCCACAAC
GTCTATATCATGGCCGACAAGCAGAAGAACGGCATCAAGGTGAACTTCAAGATCCGCCACAACATCGAGG
ACGGCAGCGTGCAGCTCGCCGACCACTACCAGCAGAACACCCCCATCGGCGACGGCCCCGTGCTGCTGCC
CGACAACCACTACCTGAGCACCCAGTCCGCCCTGAGCAAAGACCCCAACGAGAAGCGCGATCACATGGTC
CTGCTGGAGTTCGTGACCGCCGCCGGGATCACTCTCGGCATGGACGAGCTGTACAAGTAAGTTCCACTGT
GAATTCGATATCAAGCTTGTCGACCTAGTTCTAGAGGATCCAGACATGATAAGATACATTGATGAGTTTG
GACAAACCACAACTAGAATGCAGTGAAAAAAATGCTTTATTTGTGAAATTTGTGATGCTATTGCTTTATT
TGTAACCATTATAAGCTGCAATAAACAAGTTAACAACAACAATTGCATTCATTTTATGTTTCAGGTTCAG
GGGGAGGTGTGGGAGGTTTTTTAAAGCAAGTAAAACCTCTACAAATGTGGTATGGCTGATTATGATCCTG
CAAGCCTCGTCGTCCTGGCCGGACCACGCTATCTGTGCAAGGTCCCCGGCCCCGGACGCGCGCTCCATGA
GCAGAGCGCCCGCCGCCGAGGCGAAGACTCGGGCGGCGCCCTGCCCGTCCCACCAGGTCAACAGGCGGTA
ACCGGCCTCTTCATCGGGAATGCGCGCGACCTTCAGCATCGCCGGCATGTCCCCCTGGCGGACGGGAAGT
ATCCAGCTCGACCAAGCTGGCCGCGTCGAGTGAAGACGAAAGGGCCTCGTGATACGCCTATTTTTATAGG
TTAATGTCATGATAATAATGGTTTCTTAGACGTCAGGTGGCACTTTTCGGGGAAATGTGCGCGGAACCCC
TATTTGTTTATTTTTCTAAATACATTCAAATATGTATCCGCTCATGAGACAATAACCCTGATAAATGCTT
CAATAATATTGAAAAAGGAAGAGTATGAGTATTCAACATTTCCGTGTCGCCCTTATTCCCTTTTTTGCGG
CATTTTGCCTTCCTGTTTTTGCTCACCCAGAAACGCTGGTGAAAGTAAAAGATGCTGAAGATCAGTTGGG
TGCACGAGTGGGTTACATCGAACTGGATCTCAACAGCGGTAAGATCCTTGAGAGTTTTCGCCCCGAAGAA
CGTTTTCCAATGATGAGCACTTTTAAAGTTCTGCTATGTGGCGCGGTATTATCCCGTGTTGACGCCGGGC
AAGAGCAACTCGGTCGCCGCATACACTATTCTCAGAATGACTTGGTTGAGTACTCACCAGTCACAGAAAA
GCATCTTACGGATGGCATGACAGTAAGAGAATTATGCAGTGCTGCCATAACCATGAGTGATAACACTGCG
GCCAACTTACTTCTGACAACGATCGGAGGACCGAAGGAGCTAACCGCTTTTTTGCACAACATGGGGGATC
ATGTAACTCGCCTTGATCGTTGGGAACCGGAGCTGAATGAAGCCATACCAAACGACGAGCGTGACACCAC
GATGCCTGTAGCAATGGCAACAACGTTGCGCAAACTATTAACTGGCGAACTACTTACTCTAGCTTCCCGG
CAACAATTAATAGACTGGATGGAGGCGGATAAAGTTGCAGGACCACTTCTGCGCTCGGCCCTTCCGGCTG
GCTGGTTTATTGCTGATAAATCTGGAGCCGGTGAGCGTGGGTCTCGCGGTATCATTGCAGCACTGGGGCC
AGATGGTAAGCCCTCCCGTATCGTAGTTATCTACACGACGGGGAGTCAGGCAACTATGGATGAACGAAAT
AGACAGATCGCTGAGATAGGTGCCTCACTGATTAAGCATTGGTAACTGTCAGACCAAGTTTACTCATATA
TACTTTAGATTGATTTAAAACTTCATTTTTAATTTAAAAGGATCTAGGTGAAGATCCTTTTTGATAATCT
CATGACCAAAATCCCTTAACGTGAGTTTTCGTTCCACTGAGCGTCAGACCCCGTAGAAAAGATCAAAGGA
TCTTCTTGAGATCCTTTTTTTCTGCGCGTAATCTGCTGCTTGCAAACAAAAAAACCACCGCTACCAGCGG
TGGTTTGTTTGCCGGATCAAGAGCTACCAACTCTTTTTCCGAAGGTAACTGGCTTCAGCAGAGCGCAGAT
ACCAAATACTGTTCTTCTAGTGTAGCCGTAGTTAGGCCACCACTTCAAGAACTCTGTAGCACCGCCTACA
TACCTCGCTCTGCTAATCCTGTTACCAGTGGCTGCTGCCAGTGGCGATAAGTCGTGTCTTACCGGGTTGG
ACTCAAGACGATAGTTACCGGATAAGGCGCAGCGGTCGGGCTGAACGGGGGGTTCGTGCACACAGCCCAG
CTTGGAGCGAACGACCTACACCGAACTGAGATACCTACAGCGTGAGCTATGAGAAAGCGCCACGCTTCCC
GAAGGGAGAAAGGCGGACAGGTATCCGGTAAGCGGCAGGGTCGGAACAGGAGAGCGCACGAGGGAGCTTC
CAGGGGGAAACGCCTGGTATCTTTATAGTCCTGTCGGGTTTCGCCACCTCTGACTTGAGCGTCGATTTTT
GTGATGCTCGTCAGGGGGGCGGAGCCTATGGAAAAACGCCAGCAACGCGGCCTTTTTACGGTTCCTGGCC
TTTTGCTGGCCTTTTGCTCACATGTTCTTTCCTGCGTTATCCCCTGATTCTGTGGATAACCGTATTACCG
CCTTTGAGTGAGCTGATACCGCTCGCCGCAGCCGAACGACCGAGCGCAGCGAGTCAGTGAGCGAGGAAGC
GGAAG
