>Addgene plasmid #202883 | Salsa-BC42-P1D6 | depositor partial sequence | sequence record 393756 | BC42
GTTCCACTGT
